>Addgene plasmid #12676 | DsRed-rab9 DN | addgene full sequence | sequence record 190149 | Addgene NGS Result
CATGTTCTTTCCTGCGTTATCCCCTGATTCTGTGGATAACCGTATTACCGCCATGCATTAGTTATTAATA
GTAATCAATTACGGGGTCATTAGTTCATAGCCCATATATGGAGTTCCGCGTTACATAACTTACGGTAAAT
GGCCCGCCTGGCTGACCGCCCAACGACCCCCGCCCATTGACGTCAATAATGACGTATGTTCCCATAGTAA
CGCCAATAGGGACTTTCCATTGACGTCAATGGGTGGAGTATTTACGGTAAACTGCCCACTTGGCAGTACA
TCAAGTGTATCATATGCCAAGTACGCCCCCTATTGACGTCAATGACGGTAAATGGCCCGCCTGGCATTAT
GCCCAGTACATGACCTTATGGGACTTTCCTACTTGGCAGTACATCTACGTATTAGTCATCGCTATTACCA
TGGTGATGCGGTTTTGGCAGTACATCAATGGGCGTGGATAGCGGTTTGACTCACGGGGATTTCCAAGTCT
CCACCCCATTGACGTCAATGGGAGTTTGTTTTGGCACCAAAATCAACGGGACTTTCCAAAATGTCGTAAC
AACTCCGCCCCATTGACGCAAATGGGCGGTAGGCGTGTACGGTGGGAGGTCTATATAAGCAGAGCTGGTT
TAGTGAACCGTCAGATCCGCTAGCGCTACCGGTCGCCACCATGGTGCGCTCCTCCAAGAACGTCATCAAG
GAGTTCATGCGCTTCAAGGTGCGCATGGAGGGCACCGTGAACGGCCACGAGTTCGAGATCGAGGGCGAGG
GCGAGGGCCGCCCCTACGAGGGCCACAACACCGTGAAGCTGAAGGTGACCAAGGGCGGCCCCCTGCCCTT
CGCCTGGGACATCCTGTCCCCCCAGTTCCAGTACGGCTCCAAGGTGTACGTGAAGCACCCCGCCGACATC
CCCGACTACAAGAAGCTGTCCTTCCCCGAGGGCTTCAAGTGGGAGCGCGTGATGAACTTCGAGGACGGCG
GCGTGGTGACCGTGACCCAGGACTCCTCCCTGCAGGACGGCTGCTTCATCTACAAGGTGAAGTTCATCGG
CGTGAACTTCCCCTCCGACGGCCCCGTAATGCAGAAGAAGACCATGGGCTGGGAGGCCTCCACCGAGCGC
CTGTACCCCCGCGACGGCGTGCTGAAGGGCGAGATCCACAAGGCCCTGAAGCTGAAGGACGGCGGCCACT
ACCTGGTGGAGTTCAAGTCCATCTACATGGCCAAGAAGCCCGTGCAGCTGCCCGGCTACTACTACGTGGA
CTCCAAGCTGGACATCACCTCCCACAACGAGGACTACACCATCGTGGAGCAGTACGAGCGCACCGAGGGC
CGCCACCACCTGTTCCTGCTCAGATCTCGAGCTCAAGCTTCGAATTCTGCAGTCGACGGTACCGCGGGCC
CGGGATCCATGTACCCATACGATGTTCCGGATTACGCTTACCCATACGATGTTCCGGATTACGCTGGTAC
CGCAGGAAAATCATCACTTTTTAAAGTAATTCTCCTTGGAGATGGTGGAGTTGGGAAGAATTCACTTATG
AACAGATATGTAACTAATAAGTTTGATACCCAGCTCTTCCATACAATAGGTGTGGAATTTTTAAATAAAG
ATTTGGAAGTGGATGGACATTTTGTTACCATGCAGATTTGGGACACGGCAGGTCAGGAGCGATTCCGAAG
CCTGAGGACACCATTTTACAGAGGTTCTGACTGCTGCCTGCTTACTTTTAGTGTCGATGATTCACAAAGC
TTCCAGAACTTAAGTAACTGGAAGAAAGAATTCATATATTATGCAGATGTGAAAGAGCCTGAGAGCTTTC
CTTTTGTGATTCTGGGTAACAAGATTGACATAAGCGAACGGCAGGTGTCTACAGAAGAAGCCCAAGCTTG
GTGCAGGGACAACGGCGACTATCCTTATTTTGAAACAAGTGCAAAAGATGCCACAAATGTGGCAGCAGCC
TTTGAGGAAGCGGTTCGAAGAGTTCTTGCTACCGAGGATAGGTCAGATCATTTGATTCAGACAGACACAG
TCAATCTTCACCGAAAGCCCAAGCCTAGCTCATCTTGCTGTTGAGGATCCACCGGATCTAGATAACTGAT
CATAATCAGCCATACCACATTTGTAGAGGTTTTACTTGCTTTAAAAAACCTCCCACACCTCCCCCTGAAC
CTGAAACATAAAATGAATGCAATTGTTGTTGTTAACTTGTTTATTGCAGCTTATAATGGTTACAAATAAA
GCAATAGCATCACAAATTTCACAAATAAAGCATTTTTTTCACTGCATTCTAGTTGTGGTTTGTCCAAACT
CATCAATGTATCTTAACGCGTAAATTGTAAGCGTTAATATTTTGTTAAAATTCGCGTTAAATTTTTGTTA
AATCAGCTCATTTTTTAACCAATAGGCCGAAATCGGCAAAATCCCTTATAAATCAAAAGAATAGACCGAG
ATAGGGT
[37 nt withheld, positions 2458-2494]
AAAGAACGTGGACTCCAACGTCAAAGG
[49 nt withheld, positions 2522-2570]
T
[91 nt withheld, positions 2572-2662]
G
[124 nt withheld, positions 2664-2787]
CAGGTGGCACTTTTCGGGGAAATGTGCGCGGAACCCCTATTTGTTTATTTTTCTAAATACATTCAAATAT
GTATCCGCTCATGAGACAATAACCCTGATAAATGCTTCAATAATATTGAAAAAGGAAGAGTCCTGAGGCG
GAAAGAACCAGCTGTGGAATGTGTGTCAGTTAGGGTGTGGAAAGTCCCCAGGCTCCCCAGCAGGCAGAAG
TATGCAAAGCATGCATCTCAATTAGTCAGCAACCAGGTGTGGAAAGTCCCCAGGCTCCCCAGCAGGCAGA
AGTATGCAAAGCATGCATCTCAATTAGTCAGCAACCATAGTCCCGCCCCTAACTCCGCCCATCCCGCCCC
TAACTCCGCCCAGTTCCGCCCATTCTCCGCCCCATGGCTGACTAATTTTTTTTATTTATGCAGAGGCCGA
GGCCGCCTCGGCCTCTGAGCTATTCCAGAAGTAGTGAGGAGGCTTTTTTGGAGGCCTAGGCTTTTGCAAA
GATCGATCAAGAGACAGGATGAGGATCGTTTCGCATGATTGAACAAGATGGATTGCACGCAGGTTCTCCG
GCCGCTTGGGTGGAGAGGCTATTCGGCTATGACTGGGCACAACAGACAATCGGCTGCTCTGATGCCGCCG
TGTTCCGGCTGTCAGCGCAGGGGCGCCCGGTTCTTTTTGTCAAGACCGACCTGTCCGGTGCCCTGAATGA
ACTGCAAGACGAGGCAGCGCGGCTATCGTGGCTGGCCACGACGGGCGTTCCTTGCGCAGCTGTGCTCGAC
GTTGTCACTGAAGCGGGAAGGGACTGGCTGCTATTGGGCGAAGTGCCGGGGCAGGATCTCCTGTCATCTC
ACCTTGCTCCTGCCGAGAAAGTATCCATCATGGCTGATGCAATGCGGCGGCTGCATACGCTTGATCCGGC
TACCTGCCCATTCGACCACCAAGCGAAACATCGCATCGAGCGAGCACGTACTCGGATGGAAGCCGGTCTT
GTCGATCAGGATGATCTGGACGAAGAGCATCAGGGGCTCGCGCCAGCCGAACTGTTCGCCAGGCTCAAGG
CGAGCATGCCCGACGGCGAGGATCTCGTCGTGACCCATGGCGATGCCTGCTTGCCGAATATCATGGTGGA
AAATGGCCGCTTTTCTGGATTCATCGACTGTGGCCGGCTGGGTGTGGCGGACCGCTATCAGGACATAGCG
TTGGCTACCCGTGATATTGCTGAAGAGCTTGGCGGCGAATGGGCTGACCGCTTCCTCGTGCTTTACGGTA
TCGCCGCTCCCGATTCGCAGCGCATCGCCTTCTATCGCCTTCTTGACGAGTTCTTCTGAGCGGGACTCTG
GGGTTCGAAATGACCGACCAAGCGACGCCCAACCTGCCATCACGAGATTTCGATTCCACCGCCGCCTTCT
ATGAAAGGTTGGGCTTCGGAATCGTTTTCCGGGACGCCGGCTGGATGATCCTCCAGCGCGGGGATCTCAT
GCTGGAGTTCTTCGCCCACCCTAGGGGGAGGCTAACTGAAACACGGAAGGAGACAATACCGGAAGGAACC
CGCGCTATGACGGCAATAAAAAGACAGAATAAAACGCACGGTGTTGGGTCGTTTGTTCATAAACGCGGGG
TTCGGTCCCAGGGCTGGCACTCTGTCGATACCCCACCGAGACCCCATTGGGGCCAATACGCCCGCGTTTC
TTCCTTTTCCCCACCCCACCCCCCAAGTTCGGGTGAAGGCCCAGGGCTCGCAGCCAACGTCGGGGCGGCA
GGCCCTGCCATAGCCTCAGGTTACTCATATATACTTTAGATTGATTTAAAACTTCATTTTTAATTTAAAA
GGATCTAGGTGAAGATCCTTTTTGATAATCTCATGACCAAAATCCCTTAACGTGAGTTTTCGTTCCACTG
AGCGTCAGACCCCGTAGAAAAGATCAAAGGATCTTCTTGAGATCCTTTTTTTCTGCGCGTAATCTGCTGC
TTGCAAACAAAAAAACCACCGCTACCAGCGGTGGTTTGTTTGCCGGATCAAGAGCTACCAACTCTTTTTC
CGAAGGTAACTGGCTTCAGCAGAGCGCAGATACCAAATACTGTTCTTCTAGTGTAGCCGTAGTTAGGCCA
CCACTTCAAGAACTCTGTAGCACCGCCTACATACCTCGCTCTGCTAATCCTGTTACCAGTGGCTGCTGCC
AGTGGCGATAAGTCGTGTCTTACCGGGTTGGACTCAAGACGATAGTTACCGGATAAGGCGCAGCGGTCGG
GCTGAACGGGGGGTTCGTGCACACAGCCCAGCTTGGAGCGAACGACCTACACCGAACTGAGATACCTACA
GCGTGAGCTATGAGAAAGCGCCACGCTTCCCGAAGGGAGAAAGGCGGACAGGTATCCGGTAAGCGGCAGG
GTCGGAACAGGAGAGCGCACGAGGGAGCTTCCAGGGGGAAACGCCTGGTATCTTTATAGTCCTGTCGGGT
TTCGCCACCTCTGACTTGAGCGTCGATTTTTGTGATGCTCGTCAGGGGGGCGGAGCCTATGGAAAAACGC
CAGCAACGCGGCCTTTTTACGGTTCCTGGCCTTTTGCTGGCCTTTTGCTCA
Features (pLannotate 1.2.2; 18 found; start..end, strand, type, name):
      1..51      +  rep_origin     RSF ori (fragment): Plasmids containing the RSF 1030 origin of replication can be propagated in E. coli cells that contain additional plasmids with compatible origins.
    119..422     +  enhancer       CMV enhancer: human cytomegalovirus immediate early enhancer
    423..626     +  promoter       CMV promoter: human cytomegalovirus (CMV) immediate early promoter
    671..1348    +  CDS            DsRed1: wild-type DsRed mammalian codon-optimized
   1352..1408    +  misc_feature   MCS: multiple cloning site
   1412..1428    +  CDS            3xHA (fragment): three tandem HA epitope tags
   1439..1465    +  CDS            3xHA (fragment): three tandem HA epitope tags
   1472..2071    +  CDS            RAB9A: RAB9A_HUMAN - Also known as RAB9. Experimental evidence at protein level: Swiss-Prot protein existence level 1. Involved in the transport of proteins between the endosomes and the trans Golgi network. Involved in the recruitment of SGSM2 to melanosomes and is required for the proper trafficking of melanogenic enzymes TYR, TYRP1 and DCT/TYRP2 to melanosomes in melanocytes. From Homo sapiens (Human).
   2097..2181    +  CDS            large T antigen (fragment): large T antigen from SV40 (simian virus 40)
   2204..2325    +  polyA_signal   SV40 poly(A) signal: SV40 polyadenylation signal
   2359..2787    -  rep_origin     f1 ori (sequence partly withheld): f1 bacteriophage origin of replication; arrow indicates direction of (+) strand synthesis
   2814..2918    +  promoter       AmpR promoter: bla
   2920..3277    +  promoter       SV40 promoter: SV40 enhancer and early promoter
   3312..4106    +  CDS            NeoR/KanR: aminoglycoside phosphotransferase from Tn5; aph(3')-II (or nptII); confers resistance to neomycin, kanamycin, and G418 (Geneticin®)
   4127..4279    +  CDS            ble (fragment): BLE_KLEPN - Experimental evidence at protein level: Swiss-Prot protein existence level 1. Binding protein with a strong affinity to the bleomycin family of antibiotics. Binds to CL990; an antimitotic-antibiotic compound. From Klebsiella pneumoniae.
   4338..4385    +  polyA_signal   HSV TK poly(A) signal: herpes simplex virus thymidine kinase polyadenylation signal (Cole and Stacy, 1985)
   4476..4492    -  polyA_signal   bGH poly(A) signal (fragment): bovine growth hormone polyadenylation signal
   4714..5302    +  rep_origin     ori: high-copy-number ColE1/pMB1/pBR322/pUC origin of replication
