[The description below was written by a language model from this plasmid's Addgene catalogue record and pLannotate feature annotations shown in this document.]
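Description:
DsRed-rab9 DN is a mammalian expression plasmid built on the Clontech pDsRed-C1 backbone that produces a red fluorescent fusion of a dominant-negative human Rab9 GTPase. The human cytomegalovirus immediate-early enhancer and promoter drive a single open reading frame: mammalian codon-optimized DsRed1, a short stretch of the multiple cloning site, an HA epitope, and then the RAB9A coding sequence, followed by an SV40 polyadenylation signal. The insert was cloned into a BamHI site that is retained on both sides. It carries a serine 21 to asparagine substitution. This is the classic type of nucleotide-binding-site mutation in Rab proteins, generally understood to favour the inactive GDP-bound state and interfere with the endogenous protein. The annotation software labels the epitope region as fragments of a 3xHA tag, while the catalogue simply lists an N-terminal HA tag on the insert. The sequenced record is about 5.4 kb, consistent with the stated backbone and insert sizes.

The plasmid replicates in E. coli at high copy from a ColE1/pUC-type origin and also carries an f1 origin. A single Tn5 aminoglycoside phosphotransferase gene serves for both selections. A bacterial promoter expresses it for kanamycin resistance, and the SV40 early promoter, with an HSV TK polyadenylation signal, expresses it for G418 selection in mammalian cells. Several small fragment hits in the feature table (RSF ori, large T antigen, ble, bGH poly(A)) appear to be backbone remnants or partial matches rather than functional elements.

Rab9 acts in transport between endosomes and the trans-Golgi network. The associated publication concerns Rab-dependent Golgi delivery of internalized glycosphingolipids and lipid trafficking in Niemann-Pick C cells. The construct therefore suits perturbing Rab9-dependent trafficking while identifying transfected cells by red fluorescence.
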