Addgene plasmid #12676: DsRed-rab9 DN
Depositing lab: Richard Pagano. Depositing organization: Mayo Foundation for Medical Education and Research (Inactive/For Deposit Only). Publication: Rab proteins mediate Golgi transport of caveola-internalized glycosphingolipids and correct lipid trafficking in Niemann-Pick C cells. Choudhury A, Dominguez M, Puri V, Sharma DK, Narita K, Wheatley CL, Marks DL, Pagano RE. J Clin Invest. 2002 Jun . 109(12):1541-50. 10.1172/JCI15420 PubMed 12070301.
Backbone
  Vector backbone: p-DsRed-C1
  Backbone manufacturer: Clontech
  Backbone size w/o insert (bp): 4700
  Vector type: Mammalian Expression
  Selectable markers: Neomycin (select with G418)
Growth in bacteria
  Bacterial resistance: Kanamycin, 50 μg/mL
  Growth temperature: 37°C
  Growth strain: DH5alpha
  Copy number: High Copy
Gene/Insert
  Gene/Insert name: RAB9 (Homo sapiens) (alt name: DsRed-rab9 dominant negative)
  Species: H. sapiens (human)
  Insert size (bp): 678
  Mutation: changed serine 21 to asparagine
  GenBank ID: NM_004251
  Entrez Gene: RAB9A (a.k.a. RAB9)
  Tag / fusion protein: DsRed (N terminal on backbone); HA (N terminal on insert)
  Cloning method: Restriction Enzyme; 5′ cloning site BAMHI (not destroyed); 3′ cloning site BAMHI (not destroyed)
  Sequencing primers: 5′ DsRed1-C
Resource information
  A portion of this plasmid was derived from a plasmid made by: IMAGE Clone collection at ATCC
Terms and licenses: Academic/Nonprofit Terms; Industry Terms: Not Available to Industry
How to cite: DsRed-rab9 DN was a gift from Richard Pagano (Addgene plasmid # 12676 ; http://n2t.net/addgene:12676 ; RRID:Addgene_12676)
