>Addgene plasmid #12676 | DsRed-rab9 DN | depositor partial sequence | sequence record 7399 | Author sequence
GGATCCATGTACCCATACGATGTTCCGGATTACGCTTACCCATACGATGTTCCGGATTACGCTGGTACCG
CAGGAAAATCATCACTTTTTAAAGTAATTCTCCTTGGAGATGGTGGAGTTGGGAAGAATTCACTTATGAA
CAGATATGTAACTAATAAGTTTGATACCCAGCTCTTCCATACAATAGGTGTGGAATTTTTAAATAAAGAT
TTGGAAGTGGATGGACATTTTGTTACCATGCAGATTTGGGACACGGCAGGTCAGGAGCGATTCCGAAGCC
TGAGGACACCATTTTACAGAGGTTCTGACTGCTGCCTGCTTACTTTTAGTGTCGATGATTCACAAAGCTT
CCAGAACTTAAGTAACTGGAAGAAAGAATTCATATATTATGCAGATGTGAAAGAGCCTGAGAGCTTTCCT
TTTGTGATTCTGGGTAACAAGATTGACATAAGCGAACGGCAGGTGTCTACAGAAGAAGCCCAAGCTTGGT
GCAGGGACAACGGCGACTATCCTTATTTTGAAACAAGTGCAAAAGATGCCACAAATGTGGCAGCAGCCTT
TGAGGAAGCGGTTCGAAGAGTTCTTGCTACCGAGGATAGGTCAGATCATTTGATTCAGACAGACACAGTC
AATCTTCACCGAAAGCCCAAGCCTAGCTCATCTTGCTGTTGAGGATCC
