>Addgene plasmid #12676 | DsRed-rab9 DN | addgene partial sequence | sequence record 19078 | 12676 with SV40pA-R
AGCTGCATAAACAAGTTAACAACAACAATTGCATTCATTTTATGTTTCAGGTTCAGGGGGAGGTGTGGGA
GGTTTTTTAAAGCAAGTAAAACCTCTACAAATGTGGTATGGCTGATTATGATCAGTTATCTAGATCCGGT
GGATCCTCAACAGCAAGATGAGCTAGGCTTGGGCTTTCGGTGAAGATTGACTGTGTCTGTCTGAATCAAA
TGATCTGACCTATCCTCGGTAGCAAGAACTCTTCGAACCGCTTCCTCAAAGGCTGCTGCCACATTTGTGG
CATCTTTTGCACTTGTTTCAAAATAAGGATAGTCGCCGTTGTCCCTGCACCAAGCTTGGGCTTCTTCTGT
AGACACCTGCCGTTCGCTTATGTCAATCTTGTTACCCAGAATCACAAAAGGAAAGCTCTCAGGCTCTTTC
ACATCTGCATAATATATGAATTCTTTCTTCCAGTTACTTAAGTTCTGGAAGCTTTGTGAATCATCGACAC
TAAAAGTAAGCAGGCAGCAGTCAGAACCTCTGTAAAATGGTGTCCTCAGGCTTCGGAATCGCTCCTGACC
TGCCGTGTCCCAAATCTGCATGGTAACAAAATGTCCATCCACTTCCAAATCTTTATTTAAAAATTCCACA
CCTATTGTATGGAAGAGCTGGGTATCAAACTTATTAGTTACATATCTGTTCATAAGTGAATTCTTCCCAA
CTCCACCATCTCCAAGGAGAATTACTTTAAAAAGTGATGATTTTCCTGCGGTACCAGCGTAATCCGGAAC
ATCGTATGGGTAAGCGTAATCCGGAACATCGTATGGGTACATGGATCCCGGGCCCGCGGTACCGTCGACT
GCAGAATTCGAAGCTTGAGCTCGAGATCTGAGCAGGAACAGGTGGTGGCGGCCCTCGGTGCGCTCGTACT
GCTC
