>Addgene plasmid #12676 | DsRed-rab9 DN | addgene partial sequence | sequence record 19079 | 12676 with CMV-F
TAGCAGAGCTGGTTTAGTGACCGTCAGATCCGCTAGCGCTACCGGTCGCCACCATGGTGCGCTCCTCCAA
GAACGTCATCAAGGAGTTCATGCGCTTCAAGGTGCGCATGGAGGGCACCGTGAACGGCCACGAGTTCGAG
ATCGAGGGCGAGGGCGAGGGCCGCCCCTACGAGGGCCACAACACCGTGAAGCTGAAGGTGACCAAGGGCG
GCCCCCTGCCCTTCGCCTGGGACATCCTGTCCCCCCAGTTCCAGTACGGCTCCAAGGTGTACGTGAAGCA
CCCCGCCGACATCCCCGACTACAAGAAGCTGTCCTTCCCCGAGGGCTTCAAGTGGGAGCGCGTGATGAAC
TTCGAGGACGGCGGCGTGGTGACCGTGACCCAGGACTCCTCCCTGCAGGACGGCTGCTTCATCTACAAGG
TGAAGTTCATCGGCGTGAACTTCCCCTCCGACGGCCCCGTAATGCAGAAGAAGACCATGGGCTGGGAGGC
CTCCACCGAGCGCCTGTACCCCCGCGACGGCGTGCTGAAGGGCGAGATCCACAAGGCCCTGAAGCTGAAG
GACGGCGGCCACTACCTGGTGGAGTTCAAGTCCATCTACATGGCCAAGAAGCCCGTGCAGCTGCCCGGCT
ACTACTACGTGGACTCCAAGCTGGACATCACCTCCCACAACGAGGACTACACCATCGTGGAGCAGTACGA
GCGCACCGAGGGCCGCCACCACCTGTTCCTGCTCAGATCTCGAGCTCAAGCTTCGAATTCTGCAGTCGAC
GGTACCGCGGGCCCGGGATCCATGTACCCATACGATGTTCCGGATTACGCTTACCCATACGATGTTCCGG
ATTACGCTGGTACCGCAGGAAAATCATCACTTTTTAAAGTAATTCTCCTTGGAGATGGTGGAGTTGGGAA
GAATTCACTTATGAACAGATATGTAACTAATAAGTTTGA
